>Addgene plasmid #162758 | pmiCas9 | addgene full sequence | sequence record 329432 | Addgene NGS Result
CAAGGCTTGACCGACAATTGCATGAAGAATCTGCTTAGGGTTAGGCGTTTTGCGCTGCTTCGCGATGTAC
GGGCCAGATATACGCGTTGACATTGATTATTGACTAGTTATTAATAGTAATCAATTACGGGGTCATTAGT
TCATAGCCCATATATGGAGTTCCGCGTTACATAACTTACGGTAAATGGCCCGCCTGGCTGACCGCCCAAC
GACCCCCGCCCATTGACGTCAATAATGACGTATGTTCCCATAGTAACGCCAATAGGGACTTTCCATTGAC
GTCAATGGGTGGAGTATTTACGGTAAACTGCCCACTTGGCAGTACATCAAGTGTATCATATGCCAAGTAC
GCCCCCTATTGACGTCAATGACGGTAAATGGCCCGCCTGGCATTATGCCCAGTACATGACCTTATGGGAC
TTTCCTACTTGGCAGTACATCTACGTATTAGTCATCGCTATTACCATGGTGATGCGGTTTTGGCAGTACA
TCAATGGGCGTGGATAGCGGTTTGACTCACGGGGATTTCCAAGTCTCCACCCCATTGACGTCAATGGGAG
TTTGTTTTGGCACCAAAATCAACGGGACTTTCCAAAATGTCGTAACAACTCCGCCCCATTGACGCAAATG
GGCGGTAGGCGTGTACGGTGGGAGGTCTATATAAGCAGAGCTGGTTTAGTGAACCGTCAGATCCGCTAGA
GATCCGCGGCCGCTAATACGACTCACTATAGGGAGAGCCGCCACCATGGATAAAAAGTATTCTATTGGTT
TAGATATCGGCACTAATTCCGTTGGATGGGCTGTCATAACCGATGAATACAAAGTACCTTCAAAGAAATT
TAAGGTGTTGGGGAACACAGACCGTCATTCGATTAAAAAGAATCTTATCGGTGCCCTCCTATTCGATAGT
GGCGAAACGGCAGAGGCGACTCGCCTGAAACGAACCGCTCGGAGAAGGTATACACGTCGCAAGAACCGAA
TATGTTACTTACAAGAAATTTTTAGCAATGAGATGGCCAAAGTTGACGATTCTTTCTTTCACCGTTTGGA
AGAGTCCTTCCTTGTCGAAGAGGACAAGAAACATGAACGGCACCCCATCTTTGGAAACATAGTAGATGAG
GTGGCATATCATGAAAAGTACCCAACGATTTATCACCTCAGAAAAAAGCTAGTTGACTCAACTGATAAAG
CGGACCTGAGGTTAATCTACTTGGCTCTTGCCCATATGATAAAGTTCCGTGGGCACTTTCTCATTGAGGG
TGATCTAAATCCGGACAACTCGGATGTCGACAAACTGTTCATCCAGTTAGTACAAACCTATAATCAGTTG
TTTGAAGAGAACCCTATAAATGCAAGTGGCGTGGATGCGAAGGCTATTCTTAGCGCCCGCCTCTCTAAAT
CCCGACGGCTAGAAAACCTGATCGCACAATTACCCGGAGAGAAGAAAAATGGGTTGTTCGGTAACCTTAT
AGCGCTCTCACTAGGCCTGACACCAAATTTTAAGTCGAACTTCGACTTAGCTGAAGATGCCAAATTGCAG
CTTAGTAAGGACACGTACGATGACGATCTCGACAATCTACTGGCACAAATTGGAGATCAGTATGCGGACT
TATTTTTGGCTGCCAAAAACCTTAGCGATGCAATCCTCCTATCTGACATACTGAGAGTTAATACTGAGAT
TACCAAGGCGCCGTTATCCGCTTCAATGATCAAAAGGTACGATGAACATCACCAAGACTTGACACTTCTC
AAGGCCCTAGTCCGTCAGCAACTGCCTGAGAAATATAAGGAAATATTCTTTGATCAGTCGAAAAACGGGT
ACGCAGGTTATATTGACGGCGGAGCGAGTCAAGAGGAATTCTACAAGTTTATCAAACCCATATTAGAGAA
GATGGATGGGACGGAAGAGTTGCTTGTAAAACTCAATCGCGAAGATCTACTGCGAAAGCAGCGGACTTTC
GACAACGGTAGCATTCCACATCAAATCCACTTAGGCGAATTGCATGCTATACTTAGAAGGCAGGAGGATT
TTTATCCGTTCCTCAAAGACAATCGTGAAAAGATTGAGAAAATCCTAACCTTTCGCATACCTTACTATGT
GGGACCCCTGGCCCGAGGGAACTCTCGGTTCGCATGGATGACAAGAAAGTCCGAAGAAACGATTACTCCA
TGGAATTTTGAGGAAGTTGTCGATAAAGGTGCGTCAGCTCAATCGTTCATCGAGAGGATGACCAACTTTG
ACAAGAATTTACCGAACGAAAAAGTATTGCCTAAGCACAGTTTACTTTACGAGTATTTCACAGTGTACAA
TGAACTCACGAAAGTTAAGTATGTCACTGAGGGCATGCGTAAACCCGCCTTTCTAAGCGGAGAACAGAAG
AAAGCAATAGTAGATCTGTTATTCAAGACCAACCGCAAAGTGACAGTTAAGCAATTGAAAGAGGACTACT
TTAAGAAAATTGAATGCTTCGATTCTGTCGAGATCTCCGGGGTAGAAGATCGATTTAATGCGTCACTTGG
TACGTATCATGACCTCCTAAAGATAATTAAAGATAAGGACTTCCTGGATAACGAAGAGAATGAAGATATC
TTAGAAGATATAGTGTTGACTCTTACCCTCTTTGAAGATCGGGAAATGATTGAGGAAAGACTAAAAACAT
ACGCTCACCTGTTCGACGATAAGGTTATGAAACAGTTAAAGAGGCGTCGCTATACGGGCTGGGGACGATT
GTCGCGGAAACTTATCAACGGGATAAGAGACAAGCAAAGTGGTAAAACTATTCTCGATTTTCTAAAGAGC
GACGGCTTCGCCAATAGGAACTTTATGCAGCTGATCCATGATGACTCTTTAACCTTCAAAGAGGATATAC
AAAAGGCACAGGTTTCCGGACAAGGGGACTCATTGCACGAACATATTGCGAATCTTGCTGGTTCGCCAGC
CATCAAAAAGGGCATACTCCAGACAGTCAAAGTAGTGGATGAGCTAGTTAAGGTCATGGGACGTCACAAA
CCGGAAAACATTGTAATCGAGATGGCACGCGAAAATCAAACGACTCAGAAGGGGCAAAAAAACAGTCGAG
AGCGGATGAAGAGAATAGAAGAGGGTATTAAAGAACTGGGCAGCCAGATCTTAAAGGAGCATCCTGTGGA
AAATACCCAATTGCAGAACGAGAAACTTTACCTCTATTACCTACAAAATGGAAGGGACATGTATGTTGAT
CAGGAACTGGACATAAACCGTTTATCTGATTACGACGTCGATCATATTGTACCCCAATCCTTTTTGAAGG
ACGATTCAATCGACAATAAAGTGCTTACACGCTCGGATAAGAACCGAGGGAAAAGTGACAATGTTCCAAG
CGAGGAAGTCGTAAAGAAAATGAAGAACTATTGGCGGCAGCTCCTAAATGCGAAACTGATAACGCAAAGA
AAGTTCGATAACTTAACTAAAGCTGAGAGGGGTGGCTTGTCTGAACTTGACAAGGCCGGATTTATTAAAC
GTCAGCTCGTGGAAACCCGCCAAATCACAAAGCATGTTGCACAGATACTAGATTCCCGAATGAATACGAA
ATACGACGAGAACGATAAGCTGATTCGGGAAGTCAAAGTAATCACTTTAAAGTCAAAATTGGTGTCGGAC
TTCAGAAAGGATTTTCAATTCTATAAAGTTAGGGAGATAAATAACTACCACCATGCGCACGACGCTTATC
TTAATGCCGTCGTAGGGACCGCACTCATTAAGAAATACCCGAAGCTAGAAAGTGAGTTTGTGTATGGTGA
TTACAAAGTTTATGACGTCCGTAAGATGATCGCGAAAAGCGAACAGGAGATAGGCAAGGCTACAGCCAAA
TACTTCTTTTATTCTAACATTATGAATTTCTTTAAGACGGAAATCACTCTGGCAAACGGAGAGATACGCA
AACGACCTTTAATTGAAACCAATGGGGAGACAGGTGAAATCGTATGGGATAAGGGCCGGGACTTCGCGAC
GGTGAGAAAAGTTTTGTCCATGCCCCAAGTCAACATAGTAAAGAAAACTGAGGTGCAGACCGGAGGGTTT
TCAAAGGAATCGATTCTTCCAAAAAGGAATAGTGATAAGCTCATCGCTCGTAAAAAGGACTGGGACCCGA
AAAAGTACGGTGGCTTCGATAGCCCTACAGTTGCCTATTCTGTCCTAGTAGTGGCAAAAGTTGAGAAGGG
AAAATCCAAGAAACTGAAGTCAGTCAAAGAATTATTGGGGATAACGATTATGGAGCGCTCGTCTTTTGAA
AAGAACCCCATCGACTTCCTTGAGGCGAAAGGTTACAAGGAAGTAAAAAAGGATCTCATAATTAAACTAC
CAAAGTATAGTCTGTTTGAGTTAGAAAATGGCCGAAAACGGATGTTGGCTAGCGCCGGAGAGCTTCAAAA
GGGGAACGAACTCGCACTACCGTCTAAATACGTGAATTTCCTGTATTTAGCGTCCCATTACGAGAAGTTG
AAAGGTTCACCTGAAGATAACGAACAGAAGCAACTTTTTGTTGAGCAGCACAAACATTATCTCGACGAAA
TCATAGAGCAAATTTCGGAATTCAGTAAGAGAGTCATCCTAGCTGATGCCAATCTGGACAAAGTATTAAG
CGCATACAACAAGCACAGGGATAAACCCATACGTGAGCAGGCGGAAAATATTATCCATTTGTTTACTCTT
ACCAACCTCGGCGCTCCAGCCGCATTCAAGTATTTTGACACAACGATAGATCGCAAACGATACACTTCTA
CCAAGGAGGTGCTAGACGCGACACTGATTCACCAATCCATCACGGGATTATATGAAACTCGGATAGATTT
GTCACAGCTTGGGGGTGACGGATCCCCCAAGAAGAAGAGGAAAGTCTCGAGCGACTACAAAGACCATGAC
GGTGATTATAAAGATCATGACATCGATTACAAGGATGACGATGACAAGGCTGCAGGAGCATTGGATTTCC
TTAGTAGACTCCCCTTGCCACCTCCGGTGTCCCCCATCTGCACGTTTGTGAGCCCAGCGGCACAGAAGGC
ATTTCAACCGCCACGGAGTTGCGGGTAACCGGTCATCATCACCATCACCATTGAGTTTAAACCCGCTGAT
CAGCCTCGACTGTGCCTTCTAGTTGCCAGCCATCTGTTGTTTGCCCCTCCCCCGTGCCTTCCTTGACCCT
GGAAGGTGCCACTCCCACTGTCCTTTCCTAATAAAATGAGGAAATTGCATCGCATTGTCTGAGTAGGTGT
CATTCTATTCTGGGGGGTGGGGTGGGGCAGGACAGCAAGGGGGAGGATTGGGAAGACAATAGCAGGCATG
CTGGGGATGCGGTGGGCTCTATGGCTTCTGAGGCGGAAAGAACCAGCTGGGGCTCGATACCGTCGACCTC
TAGCTAGAGCTTGGCGTAATCATGGTCATAGCTGTTTCCTGTGTGAAATTGTTATCCGCTCACAATTCCA
CACAACATACGAGCCGGAAGCATAAAGTGTAAAGCCTAGGGTGCCTAATGAGTGAGCTAACTCACATTAA
TTGCGTTGCGCTCACTGCCCGCTTTCCAGTCGGGAAACCTGTCGTGCCAGCTGCATTAATGAATCGGCCA
ACGCGCGGGGAGAGGCGGTTTGCGTATTGGGCGCTCTTCCGCTTCCTCGCTCACTGACTCGCTGCGCTCG
GTCGTTCGGCTGCGGCGAGCGGTATCAGCTCACTCAAAGGCGGTAATACGGTTATCCACAGAATCAGGGG
ATAACGCAGGAAAGAACATGTGAGCAAAAGGCCAGCAAAAGGCCAGGAACCGTAAAAAGGCCGCGTTGCT
GGCGTTTTTCCATAGGCTCCGCCCCCCTGACGAGCATCACAAAAATCGACGCTCAAGTCAGAGGTGGCGA
AACCCGACAGGACTATAAAGATACCAGGCATTTCCCCCTGGAAGCTCCCTCGTGCGCTCTCCTGTTCCGA
CCCTGCCGCTTACCGGATACCTGTCCGCCTTTCTCCCTTCGGGAAGCGTGGCGCTTTCTCATAGCTCACG
CTGTAGGTATCTCAGTTCGGTGTAGGTCGTTCGCTCCAAGCTGGGCTGTGTGCACGAACCCCCCGTTCAG
CCCGACCGCTGCGCCTTATCCGGTAACTATCGTCTTGAGTCCAACCCGGTAAGACACGACTTATCGCCAC
TGGCAGCAGCCACTGGTAACAGGATTAGCAGAGCGAGGTATGTAGGCGGTGCTACAGAGTTCTTGAAGTG
GTGGCCTAACTACGGCTACACTAGAAGAACAGTATTTGGTATCTGCGCTCTGCTGAAGCCAGTTACCTTC
GGAAAAAGAGTTGGTAGCTCTTGATCCGGCAAACAAACCACCGCTGGTAGCGGTGGTTTTTTTGTTTGCA
AGCAGCAGATTACGCGCAGAAAAAAAGGATCTCAAGAAGATCCTTTGATCTTTTCTACGGGGTCTGACGC
TCAGTGGAACGAAAACTCACGTTAAGGGATTTTGGTCATGAGATTATCAAAAAGGATCTTCACCTAGATC
CTTTTAAATTAAAAATGAAGTTTTAAATCAATCTAAAGTATATATGAGTAAACTTGGTCTGACAGTTACC
AATGCTTAATCAGTGAGGCACCTATCTCAGCGATCTGTCTATTTCGTTCATCCATAGTTGCCTGACTCCC
CGTCGTGTAGATAACTACGATACGGGAGGGCTTACCATCTGGCCCCAGTGCTGCAATGATACCGCGAGAC
CCACGCTCACCGGCTCCAGATTTATCAGCAATAAACCAGCCAGCCGGAAGGGCCGAGCGCAGAAGTGGTC
CTGCAACTTTATCCGCCTCCATCCAGTCTATTAATTGTTGCCGGGAAGCTAGAGTAAGTAGTTCGCCAGT
TAATAGTTTGCGCAACGTTGTTGCCATTGCTACAGGCATCGTGGTGTCACGCTCGTCGTTTGGTATGGCT
TCATTCAGCTCCGGTTCCCAACGATCAAGGCGAGTTACATGATCCCCCATGTTGTGCAAAAAAGCGGTTA
GCTCCTTCGGTCCTCCGATCGTTGTCAGAAGTAAGTTGGCCGCAGTGTTATCACTCATGGTTATGGCAGC
ACTGCATAATTCTCTTACTGTCATGCCATCCGTAAGATGCTTTTCTGTGACTGGTGAGTACTCAACCAAG
TCATTCTGAGAATAGTGTATGCGGCGACCGAGTTGCTCTTGCCCGGCGTCAATACGGGATAATACCGCGC
CACATAGCAGAACTTTAAAAGTGCTCATCATTGGAAAACGTTCTTCGGGGCGAAAACTCTCAAGGATCTT
ACCGCTGTTGAGATCCAGTTCGATGTAACCCACTCGTGCACCCAACTGATCTTCAGCATCTTTTACTTTC
ACCAGCGTTTCTGGGTGAGCAAAAACAGGAAGGCAAAATGCCGCAAAAAAGGGAATAAGGGCGACACGGA
AATGTTGAATACTCATACTCTTCCTTTTTCAATATTATTGAAGCATTTATCAGGGTTATTGTCTCATGAG
CGGATACATATTTGAATGTATTTAGAAAAATAAACAAATAGGGGTTCCGCGCACATTTCCCCGAAAAGTG
CCACCTGACGTCGACGGATCGGGAGATCGATCTCCCGATCCCCTAGGGTCGACTCTCAGTACAATCTGCT
CTGATGCCGCATAGTTAAGCCAGTATCTGCTCCCTGCTTGTGTGTTGGAGGTCGCTGAGTAGTGCGCGAG
CAAAATTTAAGCTACAACAAGG
Features (pLannotate 1.2.2; 16 found; start..end, strand, type, name):
     89..468     +  enhancer       CMV enhancer: human cytomegalovirus immediate early enhancer
    469..672     +  promoter       CMV promoter: human cytomegalovirus (CMV) immediate early promoter
    714..732     +  promoter       T7 promoter: promoter for bacteriophage T7 RNA polymerase
    746..4849    +  CDS            cas9: CAS9_STRP1 - Also known as csn1 From Streptococcus pyogenes serotype M1.
   4883..4948    +  CDS            3xFLAG: three tandem FLAG® epitope tags, followed by an enterokinase cleavage site
   5120..5344    +  polyA_signal   bGH poly(A) signal: bovine growth hormone polyadenylation signal
   5348..5369    +  promoter       SV40 promoter (fragment): SV40 enhancer and early promoter
   5374..5390    +  misc_feature   MCS (fragment): pBluescript multiple cloning site
   5439..5455    -  protein_bind   lac operator: The lac repressor binds to the lac operator to inhibit transcription in E. coli. This inhibition can be relieved by adding lactose or isopropyl-β-D-thiogalactopyranoside (IPTG). lac repressor encoded by lacI
   5463..5493    -  promoter       lac promoter: promoter for the E. coli lac operon
   5508..5529    -  protein_bind   CAP binding site: CAP binding activates transcription in the presence of cAMP. E. coli catabolite activator protein
   5542..5634    -  CDS            lacI (fragment): lac repressor; lacI; The lac repressor binds to the lac operator to inhibit transcription in E. coli. This inhibition can be relieved by adding lactose or isopropyl-β-D-thiogalactopyranoside (IPTG).
   5817..6405    -  rep_origin     ori: high-copy-number ColE1/pMB1/pBR322/pUC origin of replication
   6576..7436    -  CDS            AmpR: β-lactamase; bla; confers resistance to ampicillin, carbenicillin, and related antibiotics
   7437..7541    -  promoter       AmpR promoter: bla
   7612..7656    -  misc_feature   bom (fragment): basis of mobility region from pBR322
