[The description below was written by a language model from this plasmid's Addgene catalogue record and pLannotate feature annotations shown in this document.]
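Description:
pmiCas9 is a 7.7 kb mammalian expression plasmid for CRISPR genome editing, built on the pJDS246 backbone. It is maintained in E. coli as a high-copy plasmid through a ColE1/pUC-type origin and selected with ampicillin via the β-lactamase gene and its native promoter. The rest of the backbone consists of cloning-vector remnants (lac promoter/operator, CAP site, and fragments of lacI, an MCS, an SV40 promoter and bom). These have no evident role in the payload. No mammalian selection marker is annotated, which fits transient transfection use.

The payload is a single expression cassette in which the human CMV immediate-early enhancer and promoter drive miCas9, terminated by the bovine growth hormone polyadenylation signal. A T7 promoter sits between the CMV promoter and the coding sequence, which would in principle allow in vitro transcription of the mRNA. The open reading frame comprises Streptococcus pyogenes Cas9 followed by a 3xFLAG epitope. The catalogue also lists a C-terminal nuclear localization signal, which is not separately annotated in the feature table. The defining modification is the Brex27 sequence, recorded at positions 4958–5065, immediately downstream of the 3xFLAG tag and before the polyA signal. It therefore appears to be a C-terminal addition to Cas9, although the annotation software did not recognise it as a feature, and the record does not describe its origin or mechanism.

According to the associated publication title, miCas9 increases knock-in rates for large inserts and reduces unwanted on-target and off-target indels. The plasmid carries no guide RNA cassette, so a guide and any donor template must be supplied separately.
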