Addgene plasmid #162758: pmiCas9
Purpose: express miCas9
Depositing lab: Eugene Chen. Depositing organization: University of Michigan. Publication: MiCas9 increases large size gene knock-in rates and reduces undesirable on-target and off-target indel edits. Ma L, Ruan J, Song J, Wen L, Yang D, Zhao J, Xia X, Chen YE, Zhang J, Xu J. Nat Commun. 2020 Nov 27;11(1):6082. doi: 10.1038/s41467-020-19842-2. PubMed 33247137.
Backbone
  Vector backbone: pJDS246
  Backbone manufacturer: Joung lab
  Backbone size w/o insert (bp): 2466
  Total vector size (bp): 7722
  Vector type: Mammalian Expression, CRISPR
Growth in bacteria
  Bacterial resistance: Ampicillin, 100 μg/mL
  Growth temperature: 37°C
  Growth strain: DH5alpha
  Copy number: High Copy
Gene/Insert
  Gene/Insert name: miCas9
  Species: Synthetic; Streptococcus pyogenes
  Insert size (bp): 5387
  Mutation: Contains Brex27 sequence range is 4958-5065
  Promoter: CMV
  Tag / fusion protein: NLS (C terminal on insert); FLAG (C terminal on insert)
  Cloning method: Unknown
  Sequencing primers: 5′ CMV-F; 3′ BGH-rev
Resource information
  A portion of this plasmid was derived from a plasmid made by: The original gene was from Addgene plasmid#47754
Terms and licenses: Academic/Nonprofit Terms; Industry Terms: Not Available to Industry
How to cite: pmiCas9 was a gift from Eugene Chen (Addgene plasmid # 162758 ; http://n2t.net/addgene:162758 ; RRID:Addgene_162758)
